>Addgene plasmid #196856 | pBactin-AcGFP-Cdk5rap2-CTDdeltaCBD | addgene full sequence | sequence record 391815 | Addgene NGS Result
CCCCCCCTCCCCACCCCCAATTTTGTATTTATTTATTTTTTAATTATTTTGTGCAGCGATGGGGGCGGGG
GGGGGGGGGGCGCGCGCCAGGCGGGGCGGGGCGGGGCGAGGGGCGGGGCGGGGCGAGGCGGAGAGGTGCG
GCGGCAGCCAATCAGAGCGGCGCGCTCCGAAAGTTTCCTTTTATGGCGAGGCGGCGGCGGCGGCGGCCCT
ATAAAAAGCGAAGCGCGCGGCGGGCGGGAGTCGCTGCGCGCTGCCTTCGCCCCGTGCCCCGCTCCGCCGC
CGCCTCGCGCCGCCCGCCCCGGCTCTGACTGACCGCGTTACTCCCACAGGTGAGCGGGCGGGACGGCCCT
TCTCCTCCGGGCTGTAATTAGCGCTTGGTTTAATGACGGCTCGTTTCTTTTCTGTGGCTGCGTGAAAGCC
TTAAAGGGCTCCGGGAGGGCCCTTTGTGCGGGGGGGAGCGGCTCGGGGGGTGCGTGCGTGTGTGTGTGCG
TGGGGAGCGCCGCGTGCGGCTCCGCGCTGCCCGGCGGCTGTGAGCGCTGCGGGCGCGGCGCGGGGCTTTG
TGCGCTCCGCAGTGTGCGCGAGGGGAGCGCGGCCGGGGGCGGTGCCCCGCGGTGCGGGGGGGGCTGCGRG
GGGAACAAAGGCTGCGTGCGGGGTGTGTGCGKGGGGGGGTGAGCAGGGGGTGTGGGCGCGGCGGTCGGGC
TGTAACCCCCCCCTGCACCCCCCTCCCCGAGTTGCTGAGCACGGCCCGGCTTCGGGTGCGGGGCTCCGTG
CGGGGCGTGGCGCGGGGCTCGCCGTGCCGGGCGGGGGGTGGCGGCAGGTGGGGGTGCCGGGCGGGGCGGG
GCCGCCTCGGGCCGGGGAGGGCTCGGGGGAGGGGCGCGGCGGCCCCCGGAGCGCCGGCGGCTGTCGAGGC
GCGGCGAGCCGCAGCCATTGCCTTTTATGGTAATCGTGCGAGAGGGCGCAGGGACTTCCTTTGTCCCAAA
TCTGTGCGGAGCCGAAATCTGGGAGGCGCCGCCGCACCCCCTCTAGCGGGCGCGGGGCGAAGCGGTGCGG
CGCCGGCAGGAAGGAAATGGGCGGGGAGGGCCTTCGTGCGTCGCCGCGCCGCCGTCCCCTTCTCCATCTC
CAGCCTCGGGGCTGTCCGCAGGGGGACGGCTGCCTTCGGGGGGGACGGGGCAGGGCGGGGTTCGGCTTCT
GGCGTGTGACCGGCGGGGKTTATATCTTCCCTTCTCTGTTCCTCCGCAGCCCCCAAGCTAGCGCTACCGG
TCGCCACCATGGTGAGCAAGGGCGCCGAGCTGTTCACCGGCATCGTGCCCATCCTGATCGAGCTGAATGG
CGATGTGAATGGCCACAAGTTCAGCGTGAGCGGCGAGGGCGAGGGCGATGCCACCTACGGCAAGCTGACC
CTGAAGTTCATCTGCACCACCGGCAAGCTGCCTGTGCCCTGGCCCACCCTGGTGACCACCCTGAGCTACG
GCGTGCAGTGCTTCTCACGCTACCCCGATCACATGAAGCAGCACGACTTCTTCAAGAGCGCCATGCCTGA
GGGCTACATCCAGGAGCGCACCATCTTCTTCGAGGATGACGGCAACTACAAGTCGCGCGCCGAGGTGAAG
TTCGAGGGCGATACCCTGGTGAATCGCATCGAGCTGACCGGCACCGATTTCAAGGAGGATGGCAACATCC
TGGGCAATAAGATGGAGTACAACTACAACGCCCACAATGTGTACATCATGACCGACAAGGCCAAGAATGG
CATCAAGGTGAACTTCAAGATCCGCCACAACATCGAGGATGGCAGCGTGCAGCTGGCCGACCACTACCAG
CAGAATACCCCCATCGGCGATGGCCCTGTGCTGCTGCCCGATAACCACTACCTGTCCACCCAGAGCGCCC
TGTCCAAGGACCCCAACGAGAAGCGCGATCACATGATCTACTTCGGCTTCGTGACCGCCGCCGCCATCAC
CCACGGCATGGATGAGCTGTACAAGTCCGGACTCAGATCTCACATGCTGTGCCTGATTGAGGACTATGAT
GCCCTCTATAAGCAGATCAGCTGGGGCCAGACACTGCTTGCCAAGATGGATATTCAAACCCAAGAGGCTC
TGAGCCCCACAAGTCAGAAGCTGGGACCAAAGGCTTCATTCTCTGTGCCTCTGAGCAAGTTTCTCTCCAG
CATGAACACAGCCAAGCTGATCCTGGAAAAAGCCTCCAGGTTGCTGAAGCTCTTCTGGAGGGTCTCTGTC
CCCACCAACGGCCAGTGTTCCCTTCACTGTGACCAGATTGGAGAAATGAAGGCAGAGATCACCAAACTAC
ACAAAAAATTGTTTGAACAAGAAAAGAAGCTGCAGAACACAGCAAAACTTCTGCAGCAGAGCAAGCACCA
GGAGAAAATCATCTTTGATCAGTTGAGGGGAAACCTGGAGCTCAGGCCTAGAGCTGCCCATCCAGGAACA
TCCAGTCCCAGCAGACCGGGCTCATGAGTCGACGGTACCGCGGGCCCGGGATCCACCGGATCTAGATAAG
TAATGATCATAATCAGCCATATCACATCTGTAGAGGTTTTACTTGCTTTAAAAAACCTCCCACACCTCCC
CCTGAACCTGAAACATAAAATGAATGCAATTGTTGTTGTTAACTTGTTTATTGCAGCTTATAATGGTTAC
AAATAAAGCAATAGCATCACAAATTTCACAAATAAAGCATTTTTTTCACTGCATTCTAGTTGTGGTTTGT
CCAAACTCATCAATGTATCTTATCATGTCTGGATCAATTCGTAATCATGTCATAGCTGTTTCCTGTGTGA
AATTGTTATCCGCTCACAATTCCACACAACATACGAGCCGGAAGCATAAAGTGTAAAGCCTGGGGTGCCT
AATGAGTGAGCTAACTCACATTAATTGCGTTGCGCTCACTGCCCGCTTTCCAGTCGGGAAACCTGTCGTG
CCAGCTGCATTAATGAATCGGCCAACGCGCGGGGAGAGGCGGTTTGCGTATTGGGCGCTCTTCCGCTTCC
TCGCTCACTGACTCGCTGCGCTCGGTCGTTCGGCTGCGGCGAGCGGTATCAGCTCACTCAAAGGCGGTAA
TACGGTTATCCACAGAATCAGGGGATAACGCAGGAAAGAACATGTGAGCAAAAGGCCAGCAAAAGGCCAG
GAACCGTAAAAAGGCCGCGTTGCTGGCGTTTTTCCATAGGCTCCGCCCCCCTGACGAGCATCACAAAAAT
CGACGCTCAAGTCAGAGGTGGCGAAACCCGACAGGACTATAAAGATACCAGGCGTTTCCCCCTGGAAGCT
CCCTCGTGCGCTCTCCTGTTCCGACCCTGCCGCTTACCGGATACCTGTCCGCCTTTCTCCCTTCGGGAAG
CGTGGCGCTTTCTCATAGCTCACGCTGTAGGTATCTCAGTTCGGTGTAGGTCGTTCGCTCCAAGCTGGGC
TGTGTGCACGAACCCCCCGTTCAGCCCGACCGCTGCGCCTTATCCGGTAACTATCGTCTTGAGTCCAACC
CGGTAAGACACGACTTATCGCCACTGGCAGCAGCCACTGGTAACAGGATTAGCAGAGCGAGGTATGTAGG
CGGTGCTACAGAGTTCTTGAAGTGGTGGCCTAACTACGGCTACACTAGAAGAACAGTATTTGGTATCTGC
GCTCTGCTGAAGCCAGTTACCTTCGGAAAAAGAGTTGGTAGCTCTTGATCCGGCAAACAAACCACCGCTG
GTAGCGGTGGTTTTTTTGTTTGCAAGCAGCAGATTACGCGCAGAAAAAAAGGATCTCAAGAAGATCCTTT
GATCTTTTCTACGGGGTCTGACGCTCAGTGGAACGAAAACTCACGTTAAGGGATTTTGGTCATGAGATTA
TCAAAAAGGATCTTCACCTAGATCCTTTTAAATTAAAAATGAAGTTTTAAATCAATCTAAAGTATATATG
AGTAAACTTGGTCTGACAGTTACCAATGCTTAATCAGTGAGGCACCTATCTCAGCGATCTGTCTATTTCG
TTCATCCATAGTTGCCTGACTCCCCGTCGTGTAGATAACTACGATACGGGAGGGCTTACCATCTGGCCCC
AGTGCTGCAATGATACCGCGAGACCCACGCTCACCGGCTCCAGATTTATCAGCAATAAACCAGCCAGCCG
GAAGGGCCGAGCGCAGAAGTGGTCCTGCAACTTTATCCGCCTCCATCCAGTCTATTAATTGTTGCCGGGA
AGCTAGAGTAAGTAGTTCGCCAGTTAATAGTTTGCGCAACGTTGTTGCCATTGCTACAGGCATCGTGGTG
TCACGCTCGTCGTTTGGTATGGCTTCATTCAGCTCCGGTTCCCAACGATCAAGGCGAGTTACATGATCCC
CCATGTTGTGCAAAAAAGCGGTTAGCTCCTTCGGTCCTCCGATCGTTGTCAGAAGTAAGTTGGCCGCAGT
GTTATCACTCATGGTTATGGCAGCACTGCATAATTCTCTTACTGTCATGCCATCCGTAAGATGCTTTTCT
GTGACTGGTGAGTACTCAACCAAGTCATTCTGAGAATAGTGTATGCGGCGACCGAGTTGCTCTTGCCCGG
CGTCAATACGGGATAATACCGCGCCACATAGCAGAACTTTAAAAGTGCTCATCATTGGAAAACGTTCTTC
GGGGCGAAAACTCTCAAGGATCTTACCGCTGTTGAGATCCAGTTCGATGTAACCCACTCGTGCACCCAAC
TGATCTTCAGCATCTTTTACTTTCACCAGCGTTTCTGGGTGAGCAAAAACAGGAAGGCAAAATGCCGCAA
AAAAGGGAATAAGGGCGACACGGAAATGTTGAATACTCATACTCTTCCTTTTTCAATATTATTGAAGCAT
TTATCAGGGTTATTGTCTCATGAGCGGATACATATTTGAATGTATTTAGAAAAATAAACAAATAGGGGTT
CCGCGCACATTTCCCCGAAAAGTGCCACCTGACGTCTAAGAAACCATTATTATCATGACATTAACCTATA
AAAATAGGCGTATCACGAGGCCCTTTCGTCTCGCGCGTTTCGGTGATGACGGTGAAAACCTCTGACACAT
GCAGCTCCCGGAGACGGTCACAGCTTGTCTGTAAGCGGATGCCGGGAGCAGACAAGCCCGTCAGGGCGCG
TCAGCGGGTGTTGGCGGGTGTCGGGGCTGGCTTAACTATGCGGCATCAGAGCAGATTGTACTGAGAGTGC
ACCATATGCGGTGTGAAATACCGCACAGATGCGTAAGGAGAAAATACCGCATCAGGCGCCATTCGCCATT
CAGGCTGCGCAACTGTTGGGAAGGGCGATCGGTGCGGGCCTCTTCGCTATTACGCCAGCTGGCGAAAGGG
GGATGTGCTGCAAGGCGATTAAGTTGGGTAACGCCAGGGTTTTCCCAGTCACGACGTTGTAAAACGACGG
CCAGTGCCAAGTTGGGATCTTTGCATTGGCCCACGGCTCTCAGGATGGGGATGCTCCCCTTCAGCACCCG
GTTCCCCTTGGAAACTGATGGTCCTGGCTCTGTGGCATGGCAGTGGCACTGTGAGGAGCCCCCTACCAGC
AGCACACAGTGGGGTTGGCACTGCCACGCTCCGGATGCCGCGCTCTGATCCAACCCCATAATCAAGGGAA
CCCGAATTGCCCCATCATTGCCCCCACCACCCCCATCCTGCCGGGCCCTCACACCCCACGCTGCCTTCTG
GTGACATTCCCCAGCCCAAACCCACGGCTTCATGGCTACCGCGGGGCATTTCCCATTGCCGCCCCATTAT
CAGCTCTGCACACCTCCCGCTGTACCCATGCCTCGTGGCTGCCCTTCTTTGACGTATAATCTTCTAATTA
ATACCCGGCCTTGTCAAAGTGGAGCACAAACGTTAATTAATTCCCCAGCAGGCAGGTAATTAACAGTGTG
ACTCCCTTTTTGCTGCGAGTGGGGCTGATACAGAGAGATGTGGCACTATGGAGCCCACGGGGTCCTGGCA
CTGGGTGCCCACGGAGGTCCCCATGTGCTGCAGTGTCACCGCCTCCGAGGAGACAGTATTGTCCCTGCGG
TGTCCCTGCAGCTCAGCTCTGTCCACAGGGCCACCTCCAGTTTGGAGGGGACACAATGCAGCCCCGATGC
AACCCATCCTCGCAGCATCCCAGGGACAAAGACCCCACTGCAAGACCGCACACAGGGCTGGGTCCCGCTC
CCCTAATATCTACAGTGCTTCTTGCATGGCCCCTTAATCAATGCAGTTAATCAGCATGCGCTCATGCACC
GCTCTGGAGCTGCAAAGCCCCTCGCAGCGCTGCTCACCAACACCGCGCACCGCCCCGGCCCAGCCTGCAG
CACGCGCTGCAAACAGGAAAGAAACAAAATATTGCCCAAATGTAGGCAAAGGCATTCGGCTGCCTTGACC
TCCGCCGGGCCGGGCCCTGCCTGACTCAGCTCCTTACTCAGCGCTCGCTTCCTCCCTCCGGCTGCCACCG
CCGCAGCGCACACCCTGACAAAGAGTGGCCCTTAACGGGCTCTGAGGTGCACCCAGCAGTGCACTCAGCA
GTCCAAGGGCCGGCCTGGAGGTTTGCACCGCTACGTGCTGACATTAGCATTGAACTTGGCCCTGGGTAGT
GCTGCAGGCCGGGCGGGGTGGGTGTAGAGAGTGCAGCGCGCGTTGCACCCGGTGCCCCTTCCCCTCCCTT
GCATCCCAGCAGGCTGCACCCCAGCACCAGGCCCGTGCATGCATGCTCCTGGTGTTATTGCAGCCTGGTG
CATGCATGCGTCTTGATGGTGCAGCGCTGTGCATGCATCCTCCTTGGTGTGTAGCAGTCTAGTGCATGCA
TACCCCTCGGTGTTATTGCTGCTCTGTGCACGCACGCTCATTGTATCACTTCATCCCAGTGCATGCACTC
ACACTGGAGCGATTGCTGCTCGGTGCACGCACACTCATTGTATCACTGCAGCTCAGTGGCTGCACGCACA
CCGGTGTTATTGCTGCTCGGTGCGTGCATGCACATCAGTGTCGCTGCAGCTCAGTGCATGCACGCTCATT
GCCCATCGCTATCCCTGCCTCTCCTGCTGGCGCTCCCCGGGAGGTGACTTCAAGGGGACCGCAGGACCAC
CTCGGGGGTGGGGGGAGGGCTGCACACGCGGACCCCGCTCCCCCTCCCCAACAAAGCACTGTGGAATCAA
AAAGGGGGGAGGGGGGATGGAGGGGCGCGTCACACCCCCGCCCCACACCCTCACCTCGAGGTGAGCCCCA
CGTTCTGCTTCACTCTCCCCATCTC
Features (pLannotate 1.2.2; 17 found; start..end, strand, type, name):
    237..1206    +  intron         chimeric intron: chimera between introns from chicken β-actin and rabbit β-globin
   1269..1985    +  CDS            AcGFP1: AcGFP1 is a basic (constitutively fluorescent) green fluorescent protein, derived from Aequorea coerulescens.
   1983..2474    +  CDS            Cdk5rap2 (fragment): CK5P2_RAT - Experimental evidence at protein level: Swiss-Prot protein existence level 1. Potential regulator of CDK5 activity via its interaction with CDK5R1. Negative regulator of centriole disengagement (licensing) which maintains centriole engagement and cohesion. Involved in regulation of mitotic spindle orientation (By similarity). Plays a role in the spindle checkpoint activation by acting as a transcriptional regulator of both BUBR1 and MAD2 promoter. Required for the recruitment of AKAP9 to centrosomes (By similarity). Plays a role in neurogenesis. Contrary to higher mammalian ortholo
   2477..2504    +  misc_feature   MCS (fragment): multiple cloning site
   2523..2608    +  CDS            large T antigen (fragment): large T antigen from SV40 (simian virus 40)
   2631..2765    +  polyA_signal   SV40 poly(A) signal: SV40 polyadenylation signal
   2803..2819    -  protein_bind   lac operator: The lac repressor binds to the lac operator to inhibit transcription in E. coli. This inhibition can be relieved by adding lactose or isopropyl-β-D-thiogalactopyranoside (IPTG). lac repressor encoded by lacI
   2827..2857    -  promoter       lac promoter: promoter for the E. coli lac operon
   2872..2893    -  protein_bind   CAP binding site: CAP binding activates transcription in the presence of cAMP. E. coli catabolite activator protein
   2906..2998    -  CDS            lacI (fragment): lac repressor; lacI; The lac repressor binds to the lac operator to inhibit transcription in E. coli. This inhibition can be relieved by adding lactose or isopropyl-β-D-thiogalactopyranoside (IPTG).
   3181..3769    -  rep_origin     ori: high-copy-number ColE1/pMB1/pBR322/pUC origin of replication
   3940..4800    -  CDS            AmpR: β-lactamase; bla; confers resistance to ampicillin, carbenicillin, and related antibiotics
   4801..4905    -  promoter       AmpR promoter: bla
   5000..5035    +  CDS            rop (fragment): Rop protein, which maintains plasmids at low copy number; rop
   5137..5236    +  misc_feature   bom (fragment): basis of mobility region from pBR322
   5242..5396    -  CDS            lacZα (fragment): LacZα fragment of β-galactosidase; lacZ fragment
   7196..236     +  promoter       chicken β-actin promoter (across the origin): No description available
