[The description below was written by a language model from this plasmid's Addgene catalogue record and pLannotate feature annotations shown in this document.]
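Description:
pBactin-AcGFP-Cdk5rap2-CTDdeltaCBD is a mammalian expression plasmid built on the pBeta-actin-AcGFP-CI backbone. It is propagated in E. coli as a high-copy plasmid through a ColE1/pUC-type origin and selected with ampicillin via the β-lactamase gene and its bla promoter. The annotated sequence (about 7.2 kb) also carries cloning-vector remnants with no evident role in the design: lac promoter/operator and CAP site, and fragments of lacI, lacZα, rop and the pBR322 bom region. No mammalian selection marker is annotated, which fits transient expression.

Expression is driven by the chicken β-actin promoter, which spans the sequence origin, followed by an intron. The catalogue calls it the chicken β-actin intron, whereas the feature table annotates it as a chimeric chicken β-actin/rabbit β-globin intron. Downstream lies the AcGFP1 coding sequence, a constitutively green fluorescent protein from Aequorea coerulescens, joined at its C-terminus to a roughly 490 bp fragment of rat Cdk5rap2 cloned between BglII and SalI. An SV40 polyadenylation signal terminates the transcript.

The fragment is the carboxy-terminal centrosome-targeting domain (CTD) of Cdk5rap2 with its short centrosome-binding domain (CBD) deleted. The catalogue's mutation field instead says the CTD itself is missing, but the name, purpose statement and depositor comments all point to the CBD deletion. According to the record, the fusion cannot displace endogenous Cdk5rap2 from centrosomes. This suggests a use as a negative control alongside an intact CTD construct, although the record does not state this outright. The associated work concerns centrosomal microtubule nucleation and radial migration of projection neurons in the developing brain.
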