Addgene plasmid #196856: pBactin-AcGFP-Cdk5rap2-CTDdeltaCBD
Purpose: Expression of the centrosome targeting carboxy-terminal domain (CTD) laking the centrosome binding domain (deltaCBD) of Cdk5rap2 fused to AcGFP. It cannot displace Cdk5rap2 from centrosomes
Depositing lab: Frank Bradke. Depositing organization: Deutsches Zentrum fuer Neurodegenerative Erkrankungen (DZNE). Publication: Centrosomal microtubule nucleation regulates radial migration of projection neurons independently of polarization in the developing brain. Vinopal S, Dupraz S, Alfadil E, Pietralla T, Bendre S, Stiess M, Falk S, Camargo Ortega G, Maghelli N, Tolic IM, Smejkal J, Gotz M, Bradke F. Neuron. 2023 Apr 19;111(8):1241-1263.e16. doi: 10.1016/j.neuron.2023.01.020. Epub 2023 Feb 15. PubMed 36796357.
Backbone
  Vector backbone: pBeta-actin-AcGFP-CI
  Backbone size w/o insert (bp): 6748
  Vector type: Mammalian Expression
Growth in bacteria
  Bacterial resistance: Ampicillin, 100 μg/mL
  Growth temperature: 37°C
  Growth strain: DH5alpha
  Copy number: High Copy
Gene/Insert
  Gene/Insert name: AcGFP-Cdk5rap2-CTDdeltaCBD
  Species: R. norvegicus (rat)
  Insert size (bp): 487
  Mutation: Lacking the centrosome-targeting domain (CTD)
  Entrez Gene: Cdk5rap2
  Promoter: Chicken bactin (plus Chicken bactin intron)
  Cloning method: Restriction Enzyme; 5′ cloning site BglII (not destroyed); 3′ cloning site SalI (not destroyed)
  Sequencing primers: 5′ pCAG forward (5'-GCAACGTGCTGGTTATTGTG-3'); 3′ SV40pA-R (5'-GAAATTTGTGATGCTATTGC-3')
Resource information
  A portion of this plasmid was derived from a plasmid made by: pBeta-actin [Kapitein et al. , 2010]
Terms and licenses: Academic/Nonprofit Terms; Industry Terms: Not Available to Industry
Depositor comments: Lacking the centrosome-binding domain (CBD): VITHQVLRKA
How to cite: pBactin-AcGFP-Cdk5rap2-CTDdeltaCBD was a gift from Frank Bradke (Addgene plasmid # 196856 ; http://n2t.net/addgene:196856 ; RRID:Addgene_196856)
